>Addgene plasmid #191394 | pcDNA3 Flag-MBD1 R44Q-14-mVenusC | addgene full sequence | sequence record 380217 | Addgene NGS Result
TATCTGCTCCCTGCTTGTGTGTTGGAGGTCGCTGAGTAGTGCGCGAGCAAAATTTAAGCTACAACAAGGC
AAGGCTTGACCGACAATTGCATGAAGAATCTGCTTAGGGTTAGGCGTTTTGCGCTGCTTCGCGATGTACG
GGCCAGATATACGCGTTGACATTGATTATTGACTAGTTATTAATAGTAATCAATTACGGGGTCATTAGTT
CATAGCCCATATATGGAGTTCCGCGTTACATAACTTACGGTAAATGGCCCGCCTGGCTGACCGCCCAACG
ACCCCCGCCCATTGACGTCAATAATGACGTATGTTCCCATAGTAACGCCAATAGGGACTTTCCATTGACG
TCAATGGGTGGAGTATTTACGATAAACTGCCCACTTGGCAGTACATCAAGTGTATCATATGCCAAGTACG
CCCCCTATTGACGTCAATGACGGTAAATGGCCCGCCTGGCATTATGCCCAGTACATGACCTTATGGGACT
TTCCTACTTGGCAGTACATCTACGTATTAGTCATCGCTATTACCATGGTGATGCGGTTTTGGCAGTACAT
CAATGGGCGTGGATAGCGGTTTGACTCACGGGGATTTCCAAGTCTCCACCCCATTGACGTCAATGGGAGT
TTGTTTTGGCACCAAAATCAACGGGACTTTCCAAAATGTCGTAACAACTCCGCCCCATTGACGCAAATGG
GCGGTAGGCGTGTACGGTGGGAGGTCTATATAAGCAGAGCTCTCTGGCTAACTAGAGAACCCACTGCTTA
CTGGCTTATCGAAATTAATACGACTCACTATAGGGAGACCCAAGCTTCTCGGGCCCAATAATCATTTTAT
TTTGACTGATAGTGACCTGTTCGTTGCAACAAATTGATGAGCAATGCTTTTTTATAATGGACTATAAGGA
CCACGACGGAGACTACAAGGATCATGATATTGATTACAAAGACGATGACGATAAGATGGCTGAGGACTGG
CTGGACTGCCCGGCCCTGGGCCCTGGCTGGAAGCGCCGCGAAGTCTTTCGCAAGTCAGGGGCCACCTGTG
GACGCTCAGACACCTATTACCAGAGCCCCACAGGAGACAGGATACAGAGCAAAGTTGAGCTGACTCGATA
CCTGGGCCCTGCGTGTGATCTCACCCTCTTCGACTTCAAACAAGGCATCTTGTGCTATCCAGCCCCCAAG
GCCCATCCCGTGGCGGTTGCCAGCAAGAAGCGAAAGAAGCCTTCAAGGCCAGCCAAGACTCGGAAACGTC
AGGTTGGACCCCAGAGTGGTGAGGTCAGGAAGGAGGCCCCGATCGATGGTGGCGGTGGCTCTGGAGGTGG
TGGGTCCTCCGGAGACCCCAACGAGAAGCGCGATCACATGGTCCTGCTGGAGTTCGTGACCGCCGCCGGG
ATCACTCTCGGCATGGACGAGCTGTACAAGTAATAATCTAGAGGGCCCTATTCTATAGTGTCACCTAAAT
GCTAGAGCTCGCTGATCAGCCTCGACTGTGCCTTCTAGTTGCCAGCCATCTGTTGTTTGCCCCTCCCCCG
TGCCTTCCTTGACCCTGGAAGGTGCCACTCCCACTGTCCTTTCCTAATAAAATGAGGAAATTGCATCGCA
TTGTCTGAGTAGGTGTCATTCTATTCTGGGGGGTGGGGTGGGGCAGGACAGCAAGGGGGAGGATTGGGAA
GACAATAGCAGGCATGCTGGGGATGCGGTGGGCTCTATGGCTTCTGAGGCGGAAAGAACCAGCTGGGGCT
CTAGGGGGTATCCCC
[124 nt withheld, positions 1766-1889]
C
[91 nt withheld, positions 1891-1981]
A
[49 nt withheld, positions 1983-2031]
CCTTTGACGTTGGAGTCCACGTTCTTT
[37 nt withheld, positions 2059-2095]
ACCCTATCTCGGTCTATTCTTTTGATTTATAAGGGATTTTGCCGATTTCGGCCTATTGGTTAAAAAATGA
GCTGATTTAACAAAAATTTAACGCGAATTAATTCTGTGGAATGTGTGTCAGTTAGGGTGTGGAAAGTCCC
CAGGCTCCCCAGCAGGCAGAAGTATGCAAAGCATGCATCTCAATTAGTCAGCAACCAGGTGTGGAAAGTC
CCCAGGCTCCCCAGCAGGCAGAAGTATGCAAAGCATGCATCTCAATTAGTCAGCAACCATAGTCCCGCCC
CTAACTCCGCCCATCCCGCCCCTAACTCCGCCCAGTTCCGCCCATTCTCCGCCCCATGGCTGACTAATTT
TTTTTATTTATGCAGAGGCCGAGGCCGCCTCTGCCTCTGAGCTATTCCAGAAGTAGTGAGGAGGCTTTTT
TGGAGGCCTAGGCTTTTGCAAAAAGCTCCCGGGAGCTTGTATATCCATTTTCGGATCTGATCAAGAGACA
GGATGAGGATCGTTTCGCATGATTGAACAAGATGGATTGCACGCAGGTTCTCCGGCCGCTTGGGTGGAGA
GGCTATTCGGCTATGACTGGGCACAACAGACAATCGGCTGCTCTGATGCCGCCGTGTTCCGGCTGTCAGC
GCAGGGGCGCCCGGTTCTTTTTGTCAAGACCGACCTGTCCGGTGCCCTGAATGAACTGCAGGACGAGGCA
GCGCGGCTATCGTGGCTGGCCACGACGGGCGTTCCTTGCGCAGCTGTGCTCGACGTTGTCACTGAAGCGG
GAAGGGACTGGCTGCTATTGGGCGAAGTGCCGGGGCAGGATCTCCTGTCATCTCACCTTGCTCCTGCCGA
GAAAGTATCCATCATGGCTGATGCAATGCGGCGGCTGCATACGCTTGATCCGGCTACCTGCCCATTCGAC
CACCAAGCGAAACATCGCATCGAGCGAGCACGTACTCGGATGGAAGCCGGTCTTGTCGATCAGGATGATC
TGGACGAAGAGCATCAGGGGCTCGCGCCAGCCGAACTGTTCGCCAGGCTCAAGGCGCGCATGCCCGACGG
CGAGGATCTCGTCGTGACCCATGGCGATGCCTGCTTGCCGAATATCATGGTGGAAAATGGCCGCTTTTCT
GGATTCATCGACTGTGGCCGGCTGGGTGTGGCGGACCGCTATCAGGACATAGCGTTGGCTACCCGTGATA
TTGCTGAAGAGCTTGGCGGCGAATGGGCTGACCGCTTCCTCGTGCTTTACGGTATCGCCGCTCCCGATTC
GCAGCGCATCGCCTTCTATCGCCTTCTTGACGAGTTCTTCTGAGCGGGACTCTGGGGTTCGAAATGACCG
ACCAAGCGACGCCCAACCTGCCATCACGAGATTTCGATTCCACCGCCGCCTTCTATGAAAGGTTGGGCTT
CGGAATCGTTTTCCGGGACGCCGGCTGGATGATCCTCCAGCGCGGGGATCTCATGCTGGAGTTCTTCGCC
CACCCCAACTTGTTTATTGCAGCTTATAATGGTTACAAATAAAGCAATAGCATCACAAATTTCACAAATA
AAGCATTTTTTTCACTGCATTCTAGTTGTGGTTTGTCCAAACTCATCAATGTATCTTATCATGTCTGTAT
ACCGTCGACCTCTAGCTAGAGCTTGGCGTAATCATGGTCATAGCTGTTTCCTGTGTGAAATTGTTATCCG
CTCACAATTCCACACAACATACGAGCCGGAAGCATAAAGTGTAAAGCCTGGGGTGCCTAATGAGTGAGCT
AACTCACATTAATTGCGTTGCGCTCACTGCCCGCTTTCCAGTCGGGAAACCTGTCGTGCCAGCTGCATTA
ATGAATCGGCCAACGCGCGGGGAGAGGCGGTTTGCGTATTGGGCGCTCTTCCGCTTCCTCGCTCACTGAC
TCGCTGCGCTCGGTCGTTCGGCTGCGGCGAGCGGTATCAGCTCACTCAAAGGCGGTAATACGGTTATCCA
CAGAATCAGGGGATAACGCAGGAAAGAACATGTGAGCAAAAGGCCAGCAAAAGGCCAGGAACCGTAAAAA
GGCCGCGTTGCTGGCGTTTTTCCATAGGCTCCGCCCCCCTGACGAGCATCACAAAAATCGACGCTCAAGT
CAGAGGTGGCGAAACCCGACAGGACTATAAAGATACCAGGCGTTTCCCCCTGGAAGCTCCCTCGTGCGCT
CTCCTGTTCCGACCCTGCCGCTTACCGGATACCTGTCCGCCTTTCTCCCTTCGGGAAGCGTGGCGCTTTC
TCATAGCTCACGCTGTAGGTATCTCAGTTCGGTGTAGGTCGTTCGCTCCAAGCTGGGCTGTGTGCACGAA
CCCCCCGTTCAGCCCGACCGCTGCGCCTTATCCGGTAACTATCGTCTTGAGTCCAACCCGGTAAGACACG
ACTTATCGCCACTGGCAGCAGCCACTGGTAACAGGATTAGCAGAGCGAGGTATGTAGGCGGTGCTACAGA
GTTCTTGAAGTGGTGGCCTAACTACGGCTACACTAGAAGAACAGTATTTGGTATCTGCGCTCTGCTGAAG
CCAGTTACCTTCGGAAAAAGAGTTGGTAGCTCTTGATCCGGCAAACAAACCACCGCTGGTAGCGGTGGTT
TTTTTGTTTGCAAGCAGCAGATTACGCGCAGAAAAAAAGGATCTCAAGAAGATCCTTTGATCTTTTCTAC
GGGGTCTGACGCTCAGTGGAACGAAAACTCACGTTAAGGGATTTTGGTCATGAGATTATCAAAAAGGATC
TTCACCTAGATCCTTTTAAATTAAAAATGAAGTTTTAAATCAATCTAAAGTATATATGAGTAAACTTGGT
CTGACAGTTACCAATGCTTAATCAGTGAGGCACCTATCTCAGCGATCTGTCTATTTCGTTCATCCATAGT
TGCCTGACTCCCCGTCGTGTAGATAACTACGATACGGGAGGGCTTACCATCTGGCCCCAGTGCTGCAATG
ATACCGCGAGACCCACGCTCACCGGCTCCAGATTTATCAGCAATAAACCAGCCAGCCGGAAGGGCCGAGC
GCAGAAGTGGTCCTGCAACTTTATCCGCCTCCATCCAGTCTATTAATTGTTGCCGGGAAGCTAGAGTAAG
TAGTTCGCCAGTTAATAGTTTGCGCAACGTTGTTGCCATTGCTACAGGCATCGTGGTGTCACGCTCGTCG
TTTGGTATGGCTTCATTCAGCTCCGGTTCCCAACGATCAAGGCGAGTTACATGATCCCCCATGTTGTGCA
AAAAAGCGGTTAGCTCCTTCGGTCCTCCGATCGTTGTCAGAAGTAAGTTGGCCGCAGTGTTATCACTCAT
GGTTATGGCAGCACTGCATAATTCTCTTACTGTCATGCCATCCGTAAGATGCTTTTCTGTGACTGGTGAG
TACTCAACCAAGTCATTCTGAGAATAGTGTATGCGGCGACCGAGTTGCTCTTGCCCGGCGTCAATACGGG
ATAATACCGCGCCACATAGCAGAACTTTAAAAGTGCTCATCATTGGAAAACGTTCTTCGGGGCGAAAACT
CTCAAGGATCTTACCGCTGTTGAGATCCAGTTCGATGTAACCCACTCGTGCACCCAACTGATCTTCAGCA
TCTTTTACTTTCACCAGCGTTTCTGGGTGAGCAAAAACAGGAAGGCAAAATGCCGCAAAAAAGGGAATAA
GGGCGACACGGAAATGTTGAATACTCATACTCTTCCTTTTTCAATATTATTGAAGCATTTATCAGGGTTA
TTGTCTCATGAGCGGATACATATTTGAATGTATTTAGAAAAATAAACAAATAGGGGTTCCGCGCACATTT
CCCCGAAAAGTGCCACCTGACGTCGACGGATCGGGAGATCTCCCGATCCCCTATGGTGCACTCTCAGTAC
AATCTGCTCTGATGCCGCATAGTTAAGCCAG
Features (pLannotate 1.2.2; 23 found; start..end, strand, type, name):
    158..537     +  enhancer       CMV enhancer: human cytomegalovirus immediate early enhancer
    538..741     +  promoter       CMV promoter: human cytomegalovirus (CMV) immediate early promoter
    737..770     +  LTR            5' LTR (truncated) (fragment): truncated 5' long terminal repeat (LTR) from HIV-1
    786..804     +  promoter       T7 promoter: promoter for bacteriophage T7 RNA polymerase
    827..899     +  protein_bind   attL3 (fragment): mutant version of attL; recombination site for the Gateway® LR reaction LR Clonase™
    966..1307    +  CDS            MBD1 (fragment): MBD1_HUMAN - Also known as CXXC3, PCM1. Experimental evidence at protein level: Swiss-Prot protein existence level 1. Transcriptional repressor that binds CpG islands in promoters where the DNA is methylated at position 5 of cytosine within CpG dinucleotides. Binding is abolished by the presence of 7-mG that is produced by DNA damage by methylmethanesulfonate (MMS). Acts as transcriptional repressor and plays a role in gene silencing by recruiting ATF7IP, which in turn recruits factors such as the histone methyltransferase SETDB1. Probably forms a complex with SETDB1 and ATF7IP that represses
   1343..1430    +  CDS            VC155 (fragment): C-terminal fragment of mVenus for use in bimolecular fluorescence complementation (BiFC) (Kodama and Hu, 2010)
   1452..1470    -  promoter       SP6 promoter: promoter for bacteriophage SP6 RNA polymerase
   1496..1720    +  polyA_signal   bGH poly(A) signal: bovine growth hormone polyadenylation signal
   1724..1745    +  promoter       SV40 promoter (fragment): SV40 enhancer and early promoter
   1766..2194    +  rep_origin     f1 ori (sequence partly withheld): f1 bacteriophage origin of replication; arrow indicates direction of (+) strand synthesis
   2208..2537    +  promoter       SV40 promoter: SV40 enhancer and early promoter
   2604..3395    +  CDS            neo: KKA2_KLEPN - Also known as kan, nptII. Experimental evidence at protein level: Swiss-Prot protein existence level 1. Resistance to kanamycin, neomycin, paromomycin, ribostamycin, butirosin and gentamicin B. From Klebsiella pneumoniae.
   3419..3577    +  CDS            ble (fragment): BLE_KLEPN - Experimental evidence at protein level: Swiss-Prot protein existence level 1. Binding protein with a strong affinity to the bleomycin family of antibiotics. Binds to CL990; an antimitotic-antibiotic compound. From Klebsiella pneumoniae.
   3572..3693    +  polyA_signal   SV40 poly(A) signal: SV40 polyadenylation signal
   3766..3782    -  protein_bind   lac operator: The lac repressor binds to the lac operator to inhibit transcription in E. coli. This inhibition can be relieved by adding lactose or isopropyl-β-D-thiogalactopyranoside (IPTG). lac repressor encoded by lacI
   3790..3820    -  promoter       lac promoter: promoter for the E. coli lac operon
   3835..3856    -  protein_bind   CAP binding site: CAP binding activates transcription in the presence of cAMP. E. coli catabolite activator protein
   3869..3961    -  CDS            lacI (fragment): lac repressor; lacI; The lac repressor binds to the lac operator to inhibit transcription in E. coli. This inhibition can be relieved by adding lactose or isopropyl-β-D-thiogalactopyranoside (IPTG).
   4144..4732    -  rep_origin     ori: high-copy-number ColE1/pMB1/pBR322/pUC origin of replication
   4903..5763    -  CDS            AmpR: β-lactamase; bla; confers resistance to ampicillin, carbenicillin, and related antibiotics
   5764..5868    -  promoter       AmpR promoter: bla
   5927..3       -  misc_feature   bom (fragment) (across the origin): basis of mobility region from pBR322
