[The description below was written by a language model from this plasmid's Addgene catalogue record and pLannotate feature annotations shown in this document.]
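Description:
pcDNA3 Flag-MBD1 R44Q-14-mVenusC is a mammalian expression plasmid of about 6 kb built on the pcDNA3 backbone. It is propagated in E. coli through a high-copy ColE1/pUC-type origin with ampicillin selection from the β-lactamase gene. An SV40 promoter-driven neomycin phosphotransferase cassette with an SV40 polyadenylation signal allows G418 selection of transfected mammalian cells. The backbone also carries an f1 origin, T7 and SP6 phage promoters flanking the cloning region, and remnants of lac regulatory elements. Several short fragment hits in the automated annotation (a truncated HIV-1 LTR, an attL3 site, ble, lacI) look like partial similarity matches or backbone remnants rather than functional parts.

The payload, assembled by Gibson cloning, is expressed from the CMV immediate-early enhancer/promoter and terminated by the bovine growth hormone polyadenylation signal. It encodes the methyl-CpG-binding domain of human MBD1, tagged at the N terminus with 3xFLAG according to the catalogue entry (the tag is not annotated in the feature table). This domain is fused to a C-terminal fragment of mVenus of the VC155 type used in bimolecular fluorescence complementation. The "14" in the name probably denotes the linker between the two parts, but the record does not define it.

The MBD carries an R44Q substitution described as a binding pocket mutation. MBD1 normally recognises 5-methylcytosine in CpG dinucleotides. The variant therefore most plausibly serves as a binding-deficient control, although the record does not say so explicitly. The associated work concerns modular fluorescence complementation sensors for live-cell detection of epigenetic signals at endogenous genomic sites. In such sensors, fluorescence is restored only when this half comes close to a partner carrying the complementary N-terminal mVenus fragment.
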