Addgene plasmid #191394: pcDNA3 Flag-MBD1 R44Q-14-mVenusC
Purpose: R44Q binding pocket mutant of MBD domain of MBD1 fused to C-terminal part of split mVenus
Depositing lab: Albert Jeltsch. Depositing organization: Universitaet Stuttgart. Publication: Modular fluorescence complementation sensors for live cell detection of epigenetic signals at endogenous genomic sites. Lungu C, Pinter S, Broche J, Rathert P, Jeltsch A. Nat Commun. 2017 Sep 21;8(1):649. doi: 10.1038/s41467-017-00457-z. PubMed 28935858.
Backbone
  Vector backbone: pcDNA3
  Backbone size w/o insert (bp): 5440
  Total vector size (bp): 5977
  Vector type: Mammalian Expression
  Selectable markers: Neomycin (select with G418)
Growth in bacteria
  Bacterial resistance: Ampicillin, 100 μg/mL
  Growth temperature: 37°C
  Growth strain: DH5alpha
  Copy number: High Copy
Gene/Insert
  Gene/Insert name: pcDNA3 Flag-MBD1 R44Q-14-mVenusC
  Species: H. sapiens (human)
  Insert size (bp): 535
  Mutation: R44Q
  Promoter: CMV
  Tag / fusion protein: 3xFLAG (N terminal on insert)
  Cloning method: Gibson Cloning
  Sequencing primers: 5′ CAACGGGACTTTCCAAAATGTCG
Terms and licenses: Academic/Nonprofit Terms; Industry Terms: Not Available to Industry
How to cite: pcDNA3 Flag-MBD1 R44Q-14-mVenusC was a gift from Albert Jeltsch (Addgene plasmid # 191394 ; http://n2t.net/addgene:191394 ; RRID:Addgene_191394)
